>Addgene plasmid #127007 | pJUMP19-Pars_P | addgene full sequence | sequence record 248197 | Addgene NGS Result
TTAATTAAGGAGTTTTGCAGGTGCACCTGCTTTTCGCTGAATTCGCGGCCGCTTCTAGAGGGTCTGCGAT
GTTTGGTCTCTGGAGGTATATACACATTCGTTAAGTCATATATGTTTTTGACTTATCCGCTTCGAAGAGA
GACACTACCTGCAACTACTTGAGACCTTTCATCGCGACCTACTAGTAGCGGCCGCTGCAGGGAGTAACTT
CTGACTGAGTTGCATACTTGTTTAACTTTAAGAAGGAGATATACAATGGTAGCCCGTAAAGGAGAAGAAC
TTTTCACTGGAGTTGTCCCAATTCTTGTTGAATTAGATGGTGATGTTAATGGGCACAAATTTTCTGTCAG
TGGAGAGGGTGAAGGTGATGCAACATACGGAAAACTTACCCTTAAATTTATTTGCACTACTGGAAAACTA
CCTGTTCCATGGCCAACACTTGTCACTACTTTCGGTTATGGTGTTCAATGCTTTGCGAGATACCCAGATC
ATATGAAACAGCATGACTTTTTCAAGAGTGCCATGCCCGAAGGTTATGTACAGGAAAGAACTATATTTTT
CAAAGATGACGGGAACTACAAGACACGTGCTGAAGTCAAGTTTGAAGGTGATACCCTTGTTAATAGAATC
GAGTTAAAAGGTATTGATTTTAAAGAAGATGGAAACATTCTTGGACACAAATTGGAATACAACTATAACT
CACACAATGTATACATCATGGCAGACAAACAAAAGAATGGAATCAAAGTTAACTTCAAAATTAGACACAA
CATTGAAGATGGAAGCGTTCAACTAGCAGACCATTATCAACAAAATACTCCAATTGGCGATGGCCCTGTC
CTTTTACCAGACAACCATTACCTGTCCACACAATCTGCCCTTTCGAAAGATCCCAACGAAAAGAGAGATC
ACATGGTCCTTCTTGAGTTTGTAACAGCTGCTGGGATTACACATGGCATGGATGAACTATACAAAGGTTC
GTAACTTCTGACTGAGTTGCACGCTCTAGTCTTGGACTCCTGTTGATAGATCCAGTAATGACCTCAGAAC
TCCATCTGGATTTGTTCAGAACGCTCGGTTGCCGCCGGGCGTTTTTTATTGGTGAGAATCCAGGGGTCCC
CAATAATTACGATTTAAATTAGTAGCCCGCCTAATGAGCGGGCTTTTTTTTAATTCCCCTATTTGTTTAT
TTTTCTAAATACATTCAAATATGTATCCGCTCATGAGACAATAACCCTGATAAATGCTTCAATAATATTG
AAAAAGGAAGAGTATGAGCATTCAGCATTTTCGTGTGGCGCTGATTCCGTTTTTTGCGGCGTTTTGCCTG
CCGGTGTTTGCGCATCCGGAAACCCTGGTGAAAGTGAAAGATGCGGAAGATCAACTGGGTGCGCGCGTGG
GCTATATTGAACTGGATCTGAACAGCGGCAAAATTCTGGAATCTTTTCGTCCGGAAGAACGTTTTCCGAT
GATGAGCACCTTTAAAGTGCTGCTGTGCGGTGCGGTTCTGAGCCGTGTGGATGCGGGCCAGGAACAACTG
GGCCGTCGTATTCATTATAGCCAGAACGATCTGGTGGAATATAGCCCGGTGACCGAAAAACATCTGACCG
ATGGCATGACCGTGCGTGAACTGTGCAGCGCGGCGATTACCATGAGCGATAACACCGCGGCGAACCTGCT
GCTGACGACCATTGGCGGTCCGAAAGAACTGACCGCGTTTCTGCATAACATGGGCGATCATGTGACCCGT
CTGGATCGTTGGGAACCGGAACTGAACGAAGCGATTCCGAACGATGAACGTGATACCACCATGCCGGCAG
CAATGGCGACCACCCTGCGTAAACTGCTGACGGGTGAGCTGCTGACCCTGGCAAGCCGCCAGCAACTGAT
TGATTGGATGGAAGCGGATAAAGTGGCGGGTCCGCTGCTGCGTAGCGCGCTGCCGGCTGGCTGGTTTATT
GCGGATAAAAGCGGTGCGGGCGAACGTGGCAGCCGTGGCATTATTGCGGCGCTGGGCCCGGATGGTAAAC
CGAGCCGTATTGTGGTGATTTATACCACCGGCAGCCAGGCGACGATGGATGAACGTAACCGTCAGATTGC
GGAAATTGGCGCGAGCCTGATTAAACATTGGTAAACCGATACAATTAAAGGCTCCTTTTGGAGCCTTTTT
TTTTGGACGACCCTTGTCCTTTTCCGCTGCATAACCCTGCTTCGGGGTCATTATAGCGATTTTTTCGGTA
TATCCATCCTTTTTCGCACGATATACAGGATTTTGCCAAAGGGTTCGTGTAGACTTTCCTTGGTGTATCC
AACGGCGTCAGCCGGGCAGGATAGGTGAAGTAGGCCCACCCGCGAGCGGGTGTTCCTTCTTCACTGTCCC
TTATTCGCACCTGGCGGTGCTCAACGGGAATCCTGCTCTGCGAGGCTGGCCGTAGGCCGGCCCCGTAGAA
AAGATCAAAGGATCTTCTTGAGATCCTTTTTTTCTGCGCGTAATCTGCTGCTTGCAAACAAAAAAACCAC
CGCTACCAGCGGTGGTTTGTTTGCCGGATCAAGAGCTACCAACTCTTTTTCCGAAGGTAACTGGCTTCAG
CAGAGCGCAGATACCAAATACTGTCCTTCTAGTGTAGCCGTAGTTAGGCCACCACTTCAAGAACTCTGTA
GCACCGCCTACATACCTCGCTCTGCTAATCCTGTTACCAGTGGCTGCTGCCAGTGGCGATAAGTCGTGTC
TTACCGGGTTGGACTCAAGACGATAGTTACCGGATAAGGCGCAGCGGTCGGGCTGAACGGGGGGTTCGTG
CACACAGCCCAGCTTGGAGCGAACGACCTACACCGAACTGAGATACCTACAGCGTGAGCTATGAGAAAGC
GCCACGCTTCCCGAAGGGAGAAAGGCGGACAGGTATCCGGTAAGCGGCAGGGTCGGAACAGGAGAGCGCA
CGAGGGAGCTTCCAGGGGGAAACGCCTGGTATCTTTATAGTCCTGTCGGGTTTCGCCACCTCTGACTTGA
GCGTCGATTTTTGTGATGCTCGTCAGGGGGGCGGAGCCTATGGAAAAACGCCAGCAACGCGGCCTTTTTA
CGGTTCCTGGCCTTTTGCTGGCCTTTTGCTCACATGTTCTTTCCTGCGTTATCCCCTGATTCTGTGGATA
ACCGTATTACCGCCTTTGAGTGAGCTGATACCGCTCGCCGCAGCCGAACGACCGAGCGCAGCGAGTCAGT
GAGCGAGGAAGCGGAAGAGCGCCTGATGCGGTATTTTCTCCTTACGCATCTGTGCGGTATTTCACACCGC
ATATGGTGCACTCTCAGTACAATCTGCTCTGATGCCGCATAGTTAAGCCAGTATACACTCCGCTATCGCT
ACGTGACTGGGTCATGGCTGCGCCCCGACACCCGCCAACACCCGCTGACGCGCCCTGACGGGCTTGTCTG
CTCCCGGCATCCGCTTACAGACAAGCTGTGACAGTCTCCGGGAGCTGCATGTGTCAGAGGTTTTCACCGT
CATCACCGAAACGCGCGAGGCAGCTGCGGTAAAGCTCATCAGCGTGGTCGTGCAGCGATTCACAGATGTC
TGCCTGTTCATCCGCGTCCAGCTCGTTGAGTTTCTCCAGAAGCGTTAATGTCTGGCTTCTGATAAAGCGG
GCCATGTTAAGGGCGGTTTTTTCCTGTTTGGTCACTGATGCCTCCGTGTAAGGGGGATTTCTGTTCATGG
GGGTAATGATACCGATGAAACGAGAGAGGATGCTCACGATACGGGTTACTGATGATGAACATGCCCGGTT
ACTGGAACGTTGTGAGGGTAAACAACTGGCGGTATGGATGCGGCGGGGGCGCGCCCAGCTGTCTAGGGCG
GCGGATTTGTCCTACTCAGGAGAGCGTTCACCGACAAACAACAGATAAAACGAAAGGCCCAGTCTTTCGA
CTGAGCCTTTCGTTTTATTTGATGCCT
Features (pLannotate 1.2.2; 14 found; start..end, strand, type, name):
     39..60      +  misc_feature   BioBrick prefix: BioBrick prefix for parts that do not start with "ATG"
    180..200     +  misc_feature   BioBrick suffix: universal suffix for all parts
    228..248     +  RBS            RBS: efficient ribosome binding site from bacteriophage T7 gene 10 (Olins and Rangwala, 1989)
    256..975     +  CDS            yEGFP: yEGFP is a fluorescent protein published in 1997.
   1015..1109    +  terminator     lambda t0 terminator: transcription terminator from phage lambda
   1182..1273    +  promoter       AmpR promoter: bla
   1274..2131    +  CDS            bla: BLAT_ECOLX - Experimental evidence at protein level: Swiss-Prot protein existence level 1. TEM-type are the most prevalent beta-lactamases in enterobacteria; they hydrolyze the beta-lactam bond in susceptible beta-lactam antibiotics, thus conferring resistance to penicillins and cephalosporins. TEM-3 and TEM-4 are capable of hydrolyzing cefotaxime and ceftazidime. TEM-5 is capable of hydrolyzing ceftazidime. TEM-6 is capable of hydrolyzing ceftazidime and aztreonam. TEM-8/CAZ-2, TEM- 16/CAZ-7 and TEM-24/CAZ-6 are markedly active against ceftazidime. IRT- 4 shows resistance to beta-lactamase in
   2138..2177    +  terminator     fd terminator: central terminator from bacteriophage fd (Otsuka and Kunisawa, 1982)
   2324..2432    +  oriT           oriT: incP origin of transfer
   2468..3056    +  rep_origin     ori: high-copy-number ColE1/pMB1/pBR322/pUC origin of replication
   3242..3382    -  misc_feature   bom: basis of mobility region from pBR322
   3484..3675    -  CDS            rop: Rop protein, which maintains plasmids at low copy number; rop
   3716..3826    +  CDS            mbeC (fragment): MBEC_ECOLX - Experimental evidence at protein level: Swiss-Prot protein existence level 1. Required for efficient mobilization of ColE1 plasmid and is thus essential to promote the specific transfer of the plasmid during conjugation. Probably functions by inducing DNA bending, helping the MbeA relaxase to melt the DNA around the nic site and cleave the phosphodiester bond. Binds specifically double-stranded DNA (dsDNA) containing the ColE1 oriT but does not recognize the inverted repeat (IR). From Escherichia coli.
   3855..3941    -  terminator     rrnB T1 terminator: Escherichia coli rrnB; transcription terminator T1 from the E. coli rrnB gene
