[The description below was written by a language model from this plasmid's Addgene catalogue record and pLannotate feature annotations shown in this document.]
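Description:
pJUMP19-Pars_P is a basic promoter part ("P" position) from the JUMP (Joint Universal Modular Plasmids) synthetic biology toolkit, held in the pJUMP19-Pac backbone, which is derived from the SEVA plasmid architecture. It is a bacterial plasmid of about 3.9 kb that is selected with ampicillin through a TEM-type bla gene driven by its own promoter and followed by the phage fd terminator. Replication relies on a ColE1/pMB1-family origin accompanied by the rop gene and the pBR322 bom region, which is consistent with the catalogue's low-copy designation. An incP oriT is also present, so the plasmid can in principle be mobilised by conjugation when transfer functions are supplied in trans. The lambda t0 and rrnB T1 terminators flank the cargo region and insulate it from the rest of the backbone.

The insert is Pars, a non-constitutive, metal-responsive promoter based on the ars promoter of E. coli MG1655 and controlled by the ArsR repressor. No arsR gene is annotated on the plasmid, so regulation presumably depends on ArsR provided by the host or by another construct. The promoter itself is not annotated in the feature table, but it most likely occupies the short interval of roughly 120 bp between the BioBrick prefix and suffix. Immediately downstream lie a T7 gene 10 ribosome binding site and a GFP coding sequence (matched as yEGFP) ending at the t0 terminator. This layout suggests that promoter activity could be read out as fluorescence, although the record does not say so. The part is intended as a reusable module for assembling inducible transcription units or metal biosensor circuits within the JUMP system.
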