Addgene plasmid #127007: pJUMP19-Pars_P
Purpose: Basic Part P- Promoter (non-constitutive); Pars; metal sensitive; controlled by arsR
Depositing lab: Chris French. Depositing organization: University of Edinburgh. Publication: Joint universal modular plasmids (JUMP): a flexible vector platform for synthetic biology. Valenzuela-Ortega M, French C. Synth Biol (Oxf). 2021 Feb 2;6(1):ysab003. doi: 10.1093/synbio/ysab003. eCollection 2021. PubMed 33623824.
Backbone
  Vector backbone: pJUMP19-Pac
  Backbone manufacturer: Backbone derived from SEVA.
  Vector type: Bacterial Expression, Synthetic Biology
Growth in bacteria
  Bacterial resistance: Ampicillin, 100 μg/mL
  Growth temperature: 37°C
  Growth strain: JM109
  Copy number: Low Copy
Gene/Insert
  Gene/Insert name: Part Pars_P
  Species: Synthetic
  Mutation: None
  Cloning method: Restriction Enzyme; 5′ cloning site Unknown (unknown if destroyed)
Terms and licenses: Academic/Nonprofit Terms; Industry Terms: Not Available to Industry
Depositor comments: Part based on promoter of E. coli MG1655 Please visit https://www.biorxiv.org/content/10.1101/799585v1 for bioRxiv preprint.
How to cite: pJUMP19-Pars_P was a gift from Chris French (Addgene plasmid # 127007 ; http://n2t.net/addgene:127007 ; RRID:Addgene_127007)
